Addgene plasmid #216427: pPOM002_P1_ConL7
Purpose: Allows multigene assembly with MoClo golden gate cloning. Part type 1 following the YeastToolkit MoClo grammar. Left connector.
Depositing lab: Tomáš Pluskal. Depositing organization: Institute of Organic Chemistry and Biochemistry, Academy of Sciences of the Czech Republic. Publication: POMBOX: A Fission Yeast Cloning Toolkit for Molecular and Synthetic Biology. Hebra T, Smrckova H, Elkatmis B, Prevorovsky M, Pluskal T. ACS Synth Biol. 2023 Nov 22. doi: 10.1021/acssynbio.3c00529. PubMed 37991801.
Backbone
  Vector backbone: pYTK001
  Vector type: Synthetic Biology
Growth in bacteria
  Bacterial resistance: Chloramphenicol, 25 μg/mL
  Growth temperature: 37°C
  Growth strain: DH5alpha
  Copy number: High Copy
Gene/Insert
  Gene/Insert name: Connector L7
  Species: Synthetic
  Insert size (bp): 184
  Cloning method: Golden Gate
Terms and licenses: Academic/Nonprofit Terms; Industry Terms: Not Available to Industry
How to cite: pPOM002_P1_ConL7 was a gift from Tomáš Pluskal (Addgene plasmid # 216427 ; http://n2t.net/addgene:216427 ; RRID:Addgene_216427)
