[The description below was written by a language model from this plasmid's Addgene catalogue record and pLannotate feature annotations shown in this document.]
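Description:
pPOM002_P1_ConL7 is a small (about 1.85 kb) MoClo part plasmid from the POMBOX fission yeast cloning toolkit, built in the pYTK001 entry-vector backbone of the YeastToolkit system. It is a bacterial storage and donor plasmid rather than an expression vector. It is maintained in E. coli at high copy through a ColE1/pUC-type origin and selected with chloramphenicol, using the cat (chloramphenicol acetyltransferase) gene driven by its native cat promoter and followed by a minimal lambda t0 terminator. These four elements are the only features identified in the annotation, and no yeast origin, yeast marker or eukaryotic promoter is recorded, consistent with its role as a part carrier.

The payload is Connector L7, a 184 bp synthetic sequence inserted by Golden Gate cloning and classed as a type 1 part (left connector) in the YeastToolkit MoClo grammar. The feature table does not annotate the connector itself, so it presumably lies in the unannotated region outside the resistance cassette and origin, though the record does not give its exact position. In this assembly scheme, a left connector occupies the first position of a transcription unit and is paired with a right connector at the other end. After individual cassettes are assembled from parts, the connectors provide the defined junctions that let several cassettes be joined in a set order in a later Golden Gate step. According to the record, the plasmid is used for this kind of multigene assembly, and an L7 connector extends the number of ordered positions available for building multi-transcription-unit constructs within the fission yeast toolkit.
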