Features (pLannotate 1.2.2; 4 found; start..end, strand, type, name):
     11..45      -  terminator     lambda t0 terminator: minimal transcription terminator from phage lambda (Scholtissek and Grosse, 1987)
    119..775     -  CDS            cat: CAT_ECOLX - Experimental evidence at protein level: Swiss-Prot protein existence level 1. This enzyme is an effector of chloramphenicol resistance in bacteria. From Escherichia coli. This protein is used as a marker in many commonly used cloning vectors, such as pACYC184.
    776..873     -  promoter       cat promoter: promoter of the E. coli cat gene encoding chloramphenicol acetyltransferase
    957..1545    +  rep_origin     ori: high-copy-number ColE1/pMB1/pBR322/pUC origin of replication
>Addgene plasmid #216427 | pPOM002_P1_ConL7 | addgene full sequence | sequence record 427366 | Addgene NGS Result
GACCAGACCAATAAAAAACGCCCGGCGGCAACCGAGCGTTCTGAACAAATCCAGATGGAGTTCTGAGGTC
ATTACTGGATCTATCAACAGGAGTCCAAGCGAGCTCGATATCAAATTACGCCCCGCCCTGCCACTCATCG
CAGTACTGTTGTAATTCATTAAGCATTCTGCCGACATGGAAGCCATCACAAACGGCATGATGAACCTGAA
TCGCCAGCGGCATCAGCACCTTGTCGCCTTGCGTATAATATTTGCCCATGGTGAAAACGGGGGCGAAGAA
GTTGTCCATATTGGCCACGTTTAAATCAAAACTGGTGAAACTCACCCAGGGATTGGCTGAAACGAAAAAC
ATATTCTCAATAAACCCTTTAGGGAAATAGGCCAGGTTTTCACCGTAACACGCCACATCTTGCGAATATA
TGTGTAGAAACTGCCGGAAATCGTCGTGGTATTCACTCCAGAGCGATGAAAACGTTTCAGTTTGCTCATG
GAAAACGGTGTAACAAGGGTGAACACTATCCCATATCACCAGCTCACCGTCTTTCATTGCCATACGAAAT
TCCGGATGAGCATTCATCAGGCGGGCAAGAATGTGAATAAAGGCCGGATAAAACTTGTGCTTATTTTTCT
TTACGGTCTTTAAAAAGGCCGTAATATCCAGCTGAACGGTCTGGTTATAGGTACATTGAGCAACTGACTG
AAATGCCTCAAAATGTTCTTTACGATGCCATTGGGATATATCAACGGTGGTATATCCAGTGATTTTTTTC
TCCATTTTAGCTTCCTTAGCTCCTGAAAATCTCGATAACTCAAAAAATACGCCCGGTAGTGATCTTATTT
CATTATGGTGAAAGTTGGAACCTCTTACGTGCCCGATCAATCATGACCAAAATCCCTTAACGTGAGTTTT
CGTTCCACTGAGCGTCAGACCCCGTAGAAAAGATCAAAGGATCTTCTTGAGATCCTTTTTTTCTGCGCGT
AATCTGCTGCTTGCAAACAAAAAAACCACCGCTACCAGCGGTGGTTTGTTTGCCGGATCAAGAGCTACCA
ACTCTTTTTCCGAAGGTAACTGGCTTCAGCAGAGCGCAGATACCAAATACTGTTCTTCTAGTGTAGCCGT
AGTTAGGCCACCACTTCAAGAACTCTGTAGCACCGCCTACATACCTCGCTCTGCTAATCCTGTTACCAGT
GGCTGCTGCCAGTGGCGATAAGTCGTGTCTTACCGGGTTGGACTCAAGACGATAGTTACCGGATAAGGCG
CAGCGGTCGGGCTGAACGGGGGGTTCGTGCACACAGCCCAGCTTGGAGCGAACGACCTACACCGAACTGA
GATACCTACAGCGTGAGCTATGAGAAAGCGCCACGCTTCCCGAAGGGAGAAAGGCGGACAGGTATCCGGT
AAGCGGCAGGGTCGGAACAGGAGAGCGCACGAGGGAGCTTCCAGGGGGAAACGCCTGGTATCTTTATAGT
CCTGTCGGGTTTCGCCACCTCTGACTTGAGCGTCGATTTTTGTGATGCTCGTCAGGGGGGCGGAGCCTAT
GGAAAAACGCCAGCAACGCGGCCTTTTTACGGTTCCTGGCCTTTTGCTGGCCTTTTGCTCACATGTTCTT
TCCTGCGTTATCCCCTGATTCTGTGGATAACCGTAGTCGGTCTCACCCTGAATTCGCATCTAGAGCCGGG
AGTCTAACTCAAATACATATGGCCCATCGCAGTGCGTACTCTCTGCTATGATGAGACATGGTCCGTACAC
TCACTACTTGTGTGGTTGGTACCTTAGGGTGGCTACACGACAGTCCGGGTCCTATCCTCATCCTGCGCGT
CTCACGAGCTAGAGCGTACAACGTGA
